Addgene plasmid #62283: pJZC638
Purpose: Expresses MCP-VP64 and dCas9 in Yeast cells
Depositing lab: Wendell Lim & Stanley Qi. Depositing organization: University of California, San Francisco (UCSF). Publication: Engineering Complex Synthetic Transcriptional Programs with CRISPR RNA Scaffolds. Zalatan JG, Lee ME, Almeida R, Gilbert LA, Whitehead EH, La Russa M, Tsai JC, Weissman JS, Dueber JE, Qi LS, Lim WA. Cell. 2014 Dec 18. pii: S0092-8674(14)01570-0. doi: 10.1016/j.cell.2014.11.052. PubMed 25533786.
Backbone
  Vector backbone: pNH605
  Vector type: Yeast Expression
  Selectable markers: LEU2
Growth in bacteria
  Bacterial resistance: Ampicillin, 100 μg/mL
  Growth temperature: 37°C
  Growth strain: Stbl3
  Copy number: Unknown
Gene/Insert 1
  Gene/Insert name: MCP-VP64 (alt name: MCP RNA binding protein fused to VP64)
  Promoter: pAdh
  Tag / fusion protein: VP64 (C terminal on insert)
  Cloning method: Gibson Cloning
  Sequencing primers: 5′ TTTCTGCACAATATTTCAAGC
Gene/Insert 2
  Gene/Insert name: dCas9
  Species: S. Pyogenes
  Mutation: Nuclease activity has been deactivated by mutations in the RuvC1 and HNH domains
  Promoter: pGal10
  Cloning method: Gibson Cloning
  Sequencing primers: 5′ TATTAAACTTCTTTGCGTCCATCC
Terms and licenses: Academic/Nonprofit Terms; Industry Terms: Not Available to Industry
How to cite: pJZC638 was a gift from Wendell Lim & Stanley Qi (Addgene plasmid # 62283 ; http://n2t.net/addgene:62283 ; RRID:Addgene_62283)
