[The description below was written by a language model from this plasmid's Addgene catalogue record, the feature table of its GenBank file and pLannotate feature annotations shown in this document.]
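Description:
pJZC638 is a yeast expression plasmid of about 14.6 kb built on the pNH605 backbone, carrying two separate expression cassettes for components of a CRISPR-based transcriptional control system. It is propagated in E. coli through a high-copy ColE1/pUC-type origin with ampicillin selection (AmpR), and it also retains an f1 origin and pBluescript-derived remnants such as lac promoter/lacZα fragments and flanking T3 and T7 promoters. Selection in Saccharomyces cerevisiae is by the LEU2 auxotrophic marker, present with its own promoter. The feature table shows no yeast replication origin (no 2μ or CEN/ARS). It does show additional LEU2-locus fragments downstream of the payload, which is consistent with an integrating design, although the record does not state this explicitly.

The first cassette uses the constitutive ADH1 promoter to drive the MS2 bacteriophage coat protein (MCP), an RNA-hairpin-binding protein, fused at its C terminus to VP64, a tetrameric repeat of the minimal VP16 activation domain. The second cassette places Streptococcus pyogenes dCas9, inactivated by mutations in the RuvC1 and HNH nuclease domains, under the galactose-inducible GAL10 side of the GAL1,10 promoter, followed by three tandem SV40 nuclear localization signals. Together, dCas9 provides programmable, cleavage-free DNA targeting while MCP-VP64 can be recruited through MS2 hairpins built into a guide RNA scaffold to activate target genes. No guide RNA is annotated here, so it would presumably be supplied separately. The accompanying GenBank record covers only a 726 bp unannotated portion, so this description relies on the full-sequence annotation.
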