Features (pLannotate 1.2.2; 32 found; start..end, strand, type, name):
     59..136     +  CDS            YO192_YEAST (fragment): Experimental evidence at protein level: Swiss-Prot protein existence level 1. From Saccharomyces cerevisiae (strain ATCC 204508 / S288c) (Baker's yeast).
    276..683     +  promoter       LEU2 promoter: S. cerevisiae LEU2
   1199..2293    +  CDS            LEU2: LEU3_YEAST - Experimental evidence at protein level: Swiss-Prot protein existence level 1. Catalyzes the oxidation of 3-carboxy-2-hydroxy-4- methylpentanoate (3-isopropylmalate) to 3-carboxy-4-methyl-2- oxopentanoate. The product decarboxylates to 4-methyl-2 oxopentanoate. From Saccharomyces cerevisiae (strain ATCC 204508 / S288c) (Baker's yeast).
   2589..2927    +  CDS            YO085_YEAST: Protein predicted: Swiss-Prot protein existence level 4. From Saccharomyces cerevisiae (strain ATCC 204508 / S288c) (Baker's yeast).
   3600..3996    +  promoter       ADH1 promoter: S. cerevisiae ADH1; promoter for alcohol dehydrogenase 1
   4051..4401    +  CDS            CAPSD_BPMS2 (fragment): Experimental evidence at protein level: Swiss-Prot protein existence level 1. Acts as a translational repressor of viral replicase synthesis late in infection. This latter function is the result of capsid protein interaction with an RNA hairpin which contains the replicase ribosome-binding site. From Escherichia phage MS2 (Bacteriophage MS2).
   4541..4566    +  CDS            VP64 (fragment): tetrameric repeat of the minimal activation domain of herpes simplex virus VP16 (Beerli et al., 1998)
   4807..4974    +  CDS            CTR2 (fragment): CTR2_YEAST - Experimental evidence at protein level: Swiss-Prot protein existence level 1. Provides bioavailable copper via mobilization of vacuolar copper stores and export to the cytoplasm. From Saccharomyces cerevisiae (strain ATCC 204508 / S288c) (Baker's yeast).
   4991..5655    -  promoter       GAL1,10 promoter: GAL1 and GAL10 genes of S. cerevisiae; divergent inducible promoter, regulated by Gal4
   5679..9779    +  CDS            cas9: CAS9_STRP1 - Also known as csn1 From Streptococcus pyogenes serotype M1.
   9792..9812    +  CDS            SV40 NLS: nuclear localization signal of SV40 (simian virus 40) large T antigen
   9816..9836    +  CDS            SV40 NLS: nuclear localization signal of SV40 (simian virus 40) large T antigen
   9840..9860    +  CDS            SV40 NLS: nuclear localization signal of SV40 (simian virus 40) large T antigen
   9874..9897    -  misc_feature   MCS (fragment): pBluescript multiple cloning site
  10593..10645   +  CDS            LEU2 (fragment): 3-isopropylmalate dehydrogenase, required for leucine biosynthesis; S. cerevisiae LEU2; yeast auxotrophic marker
  11007..11117   -  CDS            NFS1 (fragment): NFS1_YEAST - Also known as SPL1 From Saccharomyces cerevisiae (strain ATCC 204508 / S288c) (Baker's yeast).
  11163..11181   -  promoter       T7 promoter: promoter for bacteriophage T7 RNA polymerase
  11184..11341   +  CDS            lacZα (fragment): LacZα fragment of β-galactosidase; lacZ fragment
  11345..11773   +  rep_origin     f1 ori (sequence partly withheld): f1 bacteriophage origin of replication; arrow indicates direction of (+) strand synthesis
  11801..11852   -  misc_feature   bom (fragment): basis of mobility region from pBR322
  11908..12000   -  CDS            URA3 (fragment): PYRF_YEAST - Experimental evidence at protein level: Swiss-Prot protein existence level 1. From Saccharomyces cerevisiae (strain ATCC 204508 / S288c) (Baker's yeast).
  12000..12132   -  promoter       URA3 promoter (fragment): S. cerevisiae URA3
  12140..12189   -  misc_feature   bom (fragment): basis of mobility region from pBR322
  12291..12326   -  CDS            rop (fragment): Rop protein, which maintains plasmids at low copy number; rop
  12438..12542   +  promoter       AmpR promoter: bla
  12543..13403   +  CDS            AmpR: β-lactamase; bla; confers resistance to ampicillin, carbenicillin, and related antibiotics
  13574..14162   +  rep_origin     ori: high-copy-number ColE1/pMB1/pBR322/pUC origin of replication
  14345..14437   +  CDS            lacI (fragment): lac repressor; lacI; The lac repressor binds to the lac operator to inhibit transcription in E. coli. This inhibition can be relieved by adding lactose or isopropyl-β-D-thiogalactopyranoside (IPTG).
  14450..14471   +  protein_bind   CAP binding site: CAP binding activates transcription in the presence of cAMP. E. coli catabolite activator protein
  14486..14516   +  promoter       lac promoter: promoter for the E. coli lac operon
  14520..14542   +  protein_bind   lac operator (fragment): The lac repressor binds to the lac operator to inhibit transcription in E. coli. This inhibition can be relieved by adding lactose or isopropyl-β-D-thiogalactopyranoside (IPTG). lac repressor encoded by lacI
  14585..14603   +  promoter       T3 promoter: promoter for bacteriophage T3 RNA polymerase
>Addgene plasmid #62283 | pJZC638 | depositor full sequence | sequence record 102117 | pJZC638 sequence 14615 bps
GGCCGGCCATTTAAATGTTTAAACGGCCACGCTGGCCGAGGAGAACTTCTAGTATATCTACATACCTAAT
ATTATTGCCTTATTAAAAATGGAATCCCAACAATTACATCAAAATCCACATTCTCTTCAAAATCAATTGT
CCTGTACTTCCTTGTTCATGTGTGTTCAAAAACGTTATATTTATAGGATAATTATACTCTATTTCTCAAC
AAGTAATTGGTTGTTTGGCCGAGCGGTCTAAGGCGCCTGATTCAAGAAATATCTTGACCGCAGTTAACTG
TGGGAATACTCAGGTATCGTAAGATGCAAGAGTTCGAATCTCTTAGCAACCATTATTTTTTTCCTCAACA
TAACGAGAACACACAGGGGCGCTATCGCACAGAATCAAATTCGATGACTGGAAATTTTTTGTTAATTTCA
GAGGTCGCCTGACGCATATACCTTTTTCAACTGAAAAATTGGGAGAAAAAGGAAAGGTGAGAGCGCCGGA
ACCGGCTTTTCATATAGAATAGAGAAGCGTTCATGACTAAATGCTTGCATCACAATACTTGAAGTTGACA
ATATTATTTAAGGACCTATTGTTTTTTCCAATAGGTGGTTAGCAATCGTCTTACTTTCTAACTTTTCTTA
CCTTTTACATTTCAGCAATATATATATATATATTTCAAGGATATACCATTCTAATGTCTGCCCCTAAGTT
ACCAATAGATAGCGGTTTAATATAAGGTTTCAACAAGAAATATTTTGTGAAAATCAAAAGTTAATAGTTT
CACTGTCGAAAATATGAAAGTTTAAGTTTTCAGTTCATCCCATTGTAGTTATCAAATTTCTGTGTTTCCC
GTATATGTGTGCTCTGTATTCATCGCTATCTTGAAACTGGTTATGATCGTTGCGCATGTGACCTGTATCG
CTCAAAAGAGCCCGGCACCGGTACCGGGCAAAAGCCCCTAGCAAGCTAAAATGATTCAACTTTCGTAGTA
ATTTGTTCAACCGGTCACAGTAAAGTCAATGACTAACTTTTGAATCGAGGATGTATTTCCAATTGAAAGC
AATGTATATATAAACCATTGTGTTGAAGCTTGTCTTACAGTTTTCTTGTATCCTCCCATTGTTCATATAG
TACTTAAAGTACCATAATCCTTAAAGAACAAACTTGAAAGAGAATACACTATACACAACTAATAAATAAA
GAATAATCATGGCTGTGACCAAGACAATTGTAGTTCTACCAGGTGACCATGTTGGTCAAGAAATCACTGA
AGAGGCCATTAAAGTTTTAAATGCTATTCAGGAATGTCGTCCAGACAAGGTCAATTTCAAGTTTGATCAT
CATTTGATCGGTGGTGCTGCAATTGATGCCACTGGTGTTCCATTACCAGACGAAGCTTTGGAGGCCTCTA
AGAAAGCTGATGCCGTGCTTCTGGGTGCTGTTGGTGGTCCAAAATGGGGTACTGGCGCTGTCAGACCAGA
ACAAGGTCTTTTGAAAATCCGTAAGGAGTTGCAATTGTATGCTAATCTAAGACCATGTAATTTTGCATCT
GATTCCTTACTAGATCTATCGCCATTGAAGCCTGAAATTGCAAGAGGTACAGATTTCGTCGTTGTTAGAG
AACTAGTGGGTGGTATTTATTTCGGGGAGAGAAAAGAAGATGAAGGTGATGGTGTCGCCTGGGATAGCGA
AAAGTATTCTGTGCCCGAAGTTCAAAGAATCACTAGAATGGCTGCTTTCATGGCTCTGCAACACAACCCA
CCTTTACCTATTTGGTCTCTAGATAAAGCCAACGTTCTAGCATCATCAAGATTATGGAGAAAAACAGTGG
AAGAGACGATTAAGAATGAATTCCCACAATTGACTGTTCAACATCAATTGATTGATTCCGCTGCTATGAT
CTTGGTTAAGAACCCAACTCATCTAAATGGTATTATTATCACAAACAATATGTTTGGTGATATTATCTCC
GATGAAGCCTCCGTGATCCCAGGTTCGTTAGGATTACTTCCATCTGCCTCCTTGGCATCTCTTCCAGATA
AGAATACGGCATTTGGTTTATATGAGCCATGTCATGGCTCTGCTCCAGACTTACCAAAGGGAAAGGTTAA
CCCCGTAGCAACAATCCTATCTGCTGCTATGATGTTGAAGTTGTCTCTGGACCTGTTCGAAGAAGGTGAA
ATTATAGAACAAGCAGTCAAGAAAGTGTTGGATTCTGGTATCAGAACAGCGGATCTAAAGGGTACCAACT
CTACTACTGAGGTCGGTGATGCAGTAGCGAAAGCTGTCAGGGAACTATTAGCTTAGACTTAGTAGATGTA
CAGTTGCATACATAAGTCTGAACAGAAAGAAGTAAATATCATATCTAGTTCGGTTTAGAAATCAGTGACT
ATATTGGTTTTGACCAGATCGCAATCCTTGCAAGCATTTAGTAATGACTATCAAACCGGTGAATCATCTG
ATAAGGCTATATTAGCTTGTGCATTCGCATGTATCGGGAAACGAACGGTACCGGGCCCTAAAACAAGAAG
AGGGTTGACTACATCACGATGAGGGGGATCGAAGAAATGATGGTAAATGAAATAGGAAATCAAGGAGCAT
GAAGGCAAAAGACAAATATAAGGGTCGAACGAAAAATAAAGTGAAAAGTGTTGATATGATGTATTTGGCT
TTGCGGCGCCGAAAAAACGAGTTTACGCAATTGCACAATCATGCTGACTCTGTGGCGGACCCGCGCTCTT
GCCGGCCCGGCGATAACGCTGGGCGTGAGGCTGTGCCCGGCGGAGTTTTTTGCGCCTGCATTTTCCAAGG
TTTACCCTGCGCTAAGGGGCGAGATTGGAGAAGCAATAAGAATGCCGGTTGGGGTTGCGATGATGACGAC
CACGACAACTGGTGTCATTATTTAAGTTGCCGAAAGAACCTGAGTGCATTTGCAACATGAGTATACTAGA
AGAATGAGCCAAGACTTGCGAGACGCGAGTTTGCCGGTGGTGCGAACAATAGAGCGACCATGACCTTGAA
GGTGAGACGCGCATAACCGCTAGAGTACTTTGAAGAGGAAACAGCAATAGGGTTGCTACCAGTATAAATA
GACAGGTACATACAACACTGGAAATGGTTGTCTGTTTGAGTACGCTTTCAATTCATTTGGGTGTGCACTT
TATTATGTTACAATATGGAAGGGAACTTTACACTTCTCCTATGCACATATATTAATTAAAGTCCAATGCT
AGTAGAGAAGGGGGGTAACACCCCTCCGCGCTCTTTTCCGATTTTTTTCTAAACCGTGGAATATTTCGGA
TATCCTTTTGTTGTTTCCGGGTGTACAATATGGACTTCCTCTTTTCTGGCAACCAAACCCATACATCGGG
ATTCCTATAATACCTTCGTTGGTCTCCCTAACATGTAGGTGGCGGAGGGGAGATATACAATAGAACAGAT
ACCAGACAGGACATAATGGGCTAAACAAGACTACACCAATTACACTGCCTCATTGATGGTGGTACATAAC
GAACTAATACTGTAGCCCTAGACTTGATAGCCATCATCATATCGAAGTTTCACTACCCTTTTTCCATTTG
CCATCTATTGAAGTAATAATAGGCGCATGCAACTTCTTTTCTTTTTTTTTCTTTTCTCTCTCCCCCGTTG
TTGTCTCACCATATCCGCAATGACAAAAAAATGATGGAAGACACTAAAGGAAAAAATTAACGACAAAGAC
AGCACCAACAGATGTCGTTGTTCCAGAGCTGATGAGGGGTATCTCGAAGCACACGAAACTTTTTCCTTCC
TTCATTCACGCACACTACTCTCTAATGAGCAACGGTATACGGCCTTCCTTCCAGTTACTTGAATTTGAAA
TAAAAAAAAGTTTGCTGTCTTGCTATCAAGTATAAATAGACCTGCAATTATTAATCTTTTGTTTCCTCGT
CATTGTTCTCGTTCCCTTTCTTCCTTGTTTCTTTTTCTGCACAATATTTCAAGCTATACCAAGCATACAA
TCAACTATCTCATATACAATGTCTCTCGAGATGCCCAAAAAGAAAAGAAAAGTGGGTAGTATGGCTTCTA
ACTTTACTCAGTTCGTTCTCGTCGACAATGGCGGAACTGGCGACGTGACTGTCGCCCCAAGCAACTTCGC
TAACGGGATCGCTGAATGGATCAGCTCTAACTCGCGTTCACAGGCTTACAAAGTAACCTGTAGCGTTCGT
CAGAGCTCTGCGCAGAATCGCAAATACACCATCAAAGTCGAGGTGCCTAAAGGCGCCTGGCGTTCGTACT
TAAATATGGAACTAACCATTCCAATTTTCGCCACGAATTCCGACTGCGAGCTTATTGTTAAGGCAATGCA
AGGTCTCCTAAAAGATGGAAACCCGATTCCCTCAGCAATCGCAGCAAACTCCGGCATCTACGGCTCCGGA
CGAGCCGATGCTCTCGACGATTTTGACCTCGATATGCTGGGATCCGACGCTCTCGATGACTTCGACCTTG
ACATGCTGGGGAGTGACGCTCTGGACGACTTCGATCTCGACATGCTGGGCTCCGACGCCCTGGATGACTT
CGATCTGGACATGCTCATCAACTGAAGTGCTTTTAACTAAGAATTATTAGTCTTTTCTGCTTATTTTTTC
ATCATAGTTTAGAACACTTTATATTAACGAATAGTTTATGAATCTATTTAGGTTTAAAAATTGATACAGT
TTTATAAGTTACTTTTTCAAAGACTCGTGCTGTCTATTGCATAATGCACTGGAAGGGGAAAAAAAAGGTG
CACACGCGTGGCTTTTTCTTGAATTTGCAGTTTGAAAAATAACTACATGGATGATAAGAAAACATGGAGT
ACAGTCACTTTGAGAACCTTCAATCAGCTGGTAACGTCTTCGTTAATTGGATACTCAAAAAAGATGGATA
GCATGAATCACAAGATGGAAGGAAATGCGGGCCACGACCACAGTGATATGCATATGGGAGATGGAGATGA
TACCTGGCCCCGGTGCTATAGTTTTTTCTCCTTGACGTTAAAGTATAGAGGTATATTAACAATTTTTTGT
TGATACTTTTATTACATTTGAATAAGAAGTAATACAAACCGAAAATGTTGAAAGTATTAGTTAAAGTGGT
TATGCAGTTTTTGCATTTATATATCTGTTAATAGATCAAAAATCATCGCTTCGCTGATTAATTACCCCAG
AAATAAGGCTAAAAAACTAATCGCATTATCATCCTATGGTTGTTAATTTGATTCGTTCATTTGAAGGTTT
GTGGGGCCAGGTTACTGCCAATTTTTCCTCTTCATAACCATAAAAGCTAGTATTGTAGAATCTTTATTGT
TCGGAGCAGTGCGGCGCGAGGCACATCTGCGTTTCAGGAACGCGACCGGTGAAGACGAGGACGCACGGAG
GAGAGTCTTCCTTCGGAGGGCTGTCACCCGCTCGGCGGCTTCTAATCCGTACTTCAATATAGCAATGAGC
AGTTAAGCGTATTACTGAAAGTTCCAAAGAGAAGGTTTTTTTAGGCTAAGATAATGGGGCTCTTTACATT
TCCACAACATATAAGTAAGATTAGATATGGATATGTATATGGATATGTATATGGTGGTAATGCCATGTAA
TATGATTATTAAACTTCTTTGCGTCCATCCAAAAAAAAAGTAAGAATTTTTGAAAATTCAATATAAATGA
TGCTCGAGGACAAGAAGTATTCTATCGGACTGGCCATCGGGACTAATAGCGTCGGGTGGGCCGTGATCAC
TGACGAGTACAAGGTGCCCTCTAAGAAGTTCAAGGTGCTCGGGAACACCGACCGGCATTCCATCAAGAAA
AATCTGATCGGAGCTCTCCTCTTTGATTCAGGGGAGACCGCTGAAGCAACCCGCCTCAAGCGGACTGCTA
GACGGCGGTACACCAGGAGGAAGAACCGGATTTGTTACCTTCAAGAGATATTCTCCAACGAAATGGCAAA
GGTCGACGACAGCTTCTTCCATAGGCTGGAAGAATCATTCCTCGTGGAAGAGGATAAGAAGCATGAACGG
CATCCCATCTTCGGTAATATCGTCGACGAGGTGGCCTATCACGAGAAATACCCAACCATCTACCATCTTC
GCAAAAAGCTGGTGGACTCAACCGACAAGGCAGACCTCCGGCTTATCTACCTGGCCCTGGCCCACATGAT
CAAGTTCAGAGGCCACTTCCTGATCGAGGGCGACCTCAATCCTGACAATAGCGATGTGGATAAACTGTTC
ATCCAGCTGGTGCAGACTTACAACCAGCTCTTTGAAGAGAACCCCATCAATGCAAGCGGAGTCGATGCCA
AGGCCATTCTGTCAGCCCGGCTGTCAAAGAGCCGCAGACTTGAGAATCTTATCGCTCAGCTGCCGGGTGA
AAAGAAAAATGGACTGTTCGGGAACCTGATTGCTCTTTCACTTGGGCTGACTCCCAATTTCAAGTCTAAT
TTCGACCTGGCAGAGGATGCCAAGCTGCAACTGTCCAAGGACACCTATGATGACGATCTCGACAACCTCC
TGGCCCAGATCGGTGACCAATACGCCGACCTTTTCCTTGCTGCTAAGAATCTTTCTGACGCCATCCTGCT
GTCTGACATTCTCCGCGTGAACACTGAAATCACCAAGGCCCCTCTTTCAGCTTCAATGATTAAGCGGTAT
GATGAGCACCACCAGGACCTGACCCTGCTTAAGGCACTCGTCCGGCAGCAGCTTCCGGAGAAGTACAAGG
AAATCTTCTTTGACCAGTCAAAGAATGGATACGCCGGCTACATCGACGGAGGTGCCTCCCAAGAGGAATT
TTATAAGTTTATCAAACCTATCCTTGAGAAGATGGACGGCACCGAAGAGCTCCTCGTGAAACTGAATCGG
GAGGATCTGCTGCGGAAGCAGCGCACTTTCGACAATGGGAGCATTCCCCACCAGATCCATCTTGGGGAGC
TTCACGCCATCCTTCGGCGCCAAGAGGACTTCTACCCCTTTCTTAAGGACAACAGGGAGAAGATTGAGAA
AATTCTCACTTTCCGCATCCCCTACTACGTGGGACCCCTCGCCAGAGGAAATAGCCGGTTTGCTTGGATG
ACCAGAAAGTCAGAAGAAACTATCACTCCCTGGAACTTCGAAGAGGTGGTGGACAAGGGAGCCAGCGCTC
AGTCATTCATCGAACGGATGACTAACTTCGATAAGAACCTCCCCAATGAGAAGGTCCTGCCGAAACATTC
CCTGCTCTACGAGTACTTTACCGTGTACAACGAGCTGACCAAGGTGAAATATGTCACCGAAGGGATGAGG
AAGCCCGCATTCCTGTCAGGCGAACAAAAGAAGGCAATTGTGGACCTTCTGTTCAAGACCAATAGAAAGG
TGACCGTGAAGCAGCTGAAGGAGGACTATTTCAAGAAAATTGAATGCTTCGACTCTGTGGAGATTAGCGG
GGTCGAAGATCGGTTCAACGCAAGCCTGGGTACCTACCATGATCTGCTTAAGATCATCAAGGACAAGGAT
TTTCTGGACAATGAGGAGAACGAGGACATCCTTGAGGACATTGTCCTGACTCTCACTCTGTTCGAGGACC
GGGAAATGATCGAGGAGAGGCTTAAGACCTACGCCCATCTGTTCGACGATAAAGTGATGAAGCAACTTAA
ACGGAGAAGATATACCGGATGGGGACGCCTTAGCCGCAAACTCATCAACGGAATCCGGGACAAACAGAGC
GGAAAGACCATTCTTGATTTCCTTAAGAGCGACGGATTCGCTAATCGCAACTTCATGCAACTTATCCATG
ATGATTCCCTGACCTTTAAGGAGGACATCCAGAAGGCCCAAGTGTCTGGACAAGGTGACTCACTGCACGA
GCATATCGCAAATCTGGCTGGTTCACCCGCTATTAAGAAGGGTATTCTCCAGACCGTGAAAGTCGTGGAC
GAGCTGGTCAAGGTGATGGGTCGCCATAAACCAGAGAACATTGTCATCGAGATGGCCAGGGAAAACCAGA
CTACCCAGAAGGGACAGAAGAACAGCAGGGAGCGGATGAAAAGAATTGAGGAAGGGATTAAGGAGCTCGG
GTCACAGATCCTTAAAGAGCACCCGGTGGAAAACACCCAGCTTCAGAATGAGAAGCTCTATCTGTACTAC
CTTCAAAATGGACGCGATATGTATGTGGACCAAGAGCTTGATATCAACAGGCTCTCAGACTACGACGTGG
ACGCCATCGTCCCTCAGAGCTTCCTCAAAGACGACTCAATTGACAATAAGGTGCTGACTCGCTCAGACAA
GAACCGGGGAAAGTCAGATAACGTGCCCTCAGAGGAAGTCGTGAAAAAGATGAAGAACTATTGGCGCCAG
CTTCTGAACGCAAAGCTGATCACTCAGCGGAAGTTCGACAATCTCACTAAGGCTGAGAGGGGCGGACTGA
GCGAACTGGACAAAGCAGGATTCATTAAACGGCAACTTGTGGAGACTCGGCAGATTACTAAACATGTCGC
CCAAATCCTTGACTCACGCATGAATACCAAGTACGACGAAAACGACAAACTTATCCGCGAGGTGAAGGTG
ATTACCCTGAAGTCCAAGCTGGTCAGCGATTTCAGAAAGGACTTTCAATTCTACAAAGTGCGGGAGATCA
ATAACTATCATCATGCTCATGACGCATATCTGAATGCCGTGGTGGGAACCGCCCTGATCAAGAAGTACCC
AAAGCTGGAAAGCGAGTTCGTGTACGGAGACTACAAGGTCTACGACGTGCGCAAGATGATTGCCAAATCT
GAGCAGGAGATCGGAAAGGCCACCGCAAAGTACTTCTTCTACAGCAACATCATGAATTTCTTCAAGACCG
AAATCACCCTTGCAAACGGTGAGATCCGGAAGAGGCCGCTCATCGAGACTAATGGGGAGACTGGCGAAAT
CGTGTGGGACAAGGGCAGAGATTTCGCTACCGTGCGCAAAGTGCTTTCTATGCCTCAAGTGAACATCGTG
AAGAAAACCGAGGTGCAAACCGGAGGCTTTTCTAAGGAATCAATCCTCCCCAAGCGCAACTCCGACAAGC
TCATTGCAAGGAAGAAGGATTGGGACCCTAAGAAGTACGGCGGATTCGATTCACCAACTGTGGCTTATTC
TGTCCTGGTCGTGGCTAAGGTGGAAAAAGGAAAGTCTAAGAAGCTCAAGAGCGTGAAGGAACTGCTGGGT
ATCACCATTATGGAGCGCAGCTCCTTCGAGAAGAACCCAATTGACTTTCTCGAAGCCAAAGGTTACAAGG
AAGTCAAGAAGGACCTTATCATCAAGCTCCCAAAGTATAGCCTGTTCGAACTGGAGAATGGGCGGAAGCG
GATGCTCGCCTCCGCTGGCGAACTTCAGAAGGGTAATGAGCTGGCTCTCCCCTCCAAGTACGTGAATTTC
CTCTACCTTGCAAGCCATTACGAGAAGCTGAAGGGGAGCCCCGAGGACAACGAGCAAAAGCAACTGTTTG
TGGAGCAGCATAAGCATTATCTGGACGAGATCATTGAGCAGATTTCCGAGTTTTCTAAACGCGTCATTCT
CGCTGATGCCAACCTCGATAAAGTCCTTAGCGCATACAATAAGCACAGAGACAAACCAATTCGGGAGCAG
GCTGAGAATATCATCCACCTGTTCACCCTCACCAATCTTGGTGCCCCTGCCGCATTCAAGTACTTCGACA
CCACCATCGACCGGAAACGCTATACCTCCACCAAAGAAGTGCTGGACGCCACCCTCATCCACCAGAGCAT
CACCGGACTTTACGAAACTCGGATTGACCTCTCACAGCTCGGAGGGGATGAGGGAGCTGATCCAAAAAAG
AAGAGAAAGGTAGATCCAAAAAAGAAGAGAAAGGTAGATCCAAAAAAGAAGAGAAAGGTATAGAATTCTA
CCGGCGGCCGCCACCGCGGTGGAGCTCTAAGCAAATAGCTAAATTATATACGAATTAATATTATGATTAA
GTGTTTACGTGAGTGCGATATTTTTATTACTATCTTATACAGTTGTATATACTCTATAAAATGAGTTGTC
TATTAATTAACGCGATGAATGCTTTCTGGGTTTACCTCTCCAACAACTCTAGTTTACTTCTCAATACATT
CAATTGTATTTGATTTGTCAATACTTCATCATTAATCAATTCTATAGTTTTGTTTTTCTCGTTTATTTCC
AAATTTAATGCATCAATTTTATTATTCAATTTGTCGTTGATTTTGGTTAATGATTTTATGGTTTGATCTC
TGGCATTGATTGTTTGTGTTAGTTTTTCATTATTGATAATTAAATTATTTAAGTTAGTTATCAACTCGGT
GTTTTCAAGTTTCAAGTTTTCAATTTCTTTAGAGTTTATTAGATTTGTCAAAGTTTCTGAATTGCTTGAT
TGGTCCTGTAGAAGAGTATTTGTTGTTGTGGATAATTGATTCAATTTTTGAGACAATTGCTGGAAGGCGT
TGAAATATCTAGCATCAATCTCATGGTTTTTTTCCCGAGAGTCTCGTAGATTCAATTGTTTTAATATATC
TTGGGACCACTCTTGATTTGAACTCATGGAAATTAAACTGGGTGTTGTGTTGTGGTGTAATGATTGTACC
CCCTTTGCTTATAATTGTGTGGCCACCGAAGTCGGTGATGCTGTCGCCGAAGAAGTTAAGAAAATCCTTG
CTTAAAAAGATTCTCTTTTTTTATGATATTTGTACATAAACTTTATAAATGAAATTCATAATAGAAACGA
CACGAAATTACAAAATGGAATATGTTCATAGGGTAGACGAAACTATATACGCAATCTACATACATTTATC
AAGAAGGAGAAAAAGGAGGATGTAAAGGAATACAGGTAAGCAAATTGATACTAATGGCTCAACGTGATAA
GGAAAAAGAATTGCACTTTAACATTAATATTGACAAGGAGGAGGGCACCACACAAAAAGTTAGGTGTAAC
AGAAAATCATGAAACTATGATTCCTAATTTATATATTGGAGGATTTTCTCTAAAAAAAAAAAAATACAAC
AAATAAAAAACACTCAATGACCTGACCATTTGATGGAGTTTAAGTCAATACCTTCTTGAACCATTTCCCA
TAATGGTGAAAGTTCCCTCAAGAATTTTACTCTGTCAGAAACGGCCTTAACGACGTAGGCCGGCCATTTA
AATGTTTAAACGGCCACGCTGGCCCAATTCGCCCTATAGTGAGTCGTATTACAATTCACTGGCCGTCGTT
TTACAACGTCGTGACTGGGAAAACCCTGGCGTTACCCAACTTAATCGCCTTGCAGCACATCCCCCTTTCG
CCAGCTGGCGTAATAGCGAAGAGGCCCGCACCGATCGCCCTTCCCAACAGTTGCGCAGCCTGAATGGCGA
ATGG
[124 nt withheld, positions 11345-11468]
C
[91 nt withheld, positions 11470-11560]
A
[49 nt withheld, positions 11562-11610]
CCTTTGACGTTGGAGTCCACGTTCTTT
[37 nt withheld, positions 11638-11674]
ACCCTATCTCGGTCTATTCTTTTGATTTATAAGGGATTTTGCCGATTTCGGCCTATTGGTTAAAAAATGA
GCTGATTTAACAAAAATTTAACGCGAATTTTAACAAAATATTAACGCTTACAATTTCCTGATGCGGTATT
TTCTCCTTACGCATCTGTGCGGTATTTCACACCGCATAGGGTAATAACTGATATAATTAAATTGAAGCTC
TAATTTGTGAGTTTAGTATTAGGATCTCTACCCTTGGCGAAAAGTCCTCTGCCAACAATGATGATATCTG
ATCCACCACTTACAACTTCGTCGACGGTTCTGTACTGCTGACCCAATATGCGTATATATACCAATCTAAG
TCTGTGCTCCTTCCTTCGTTCTTCCTTCTGTTCGGAGATTACCGAATCAAAAAAATTTCAAGGAAACCGA
AATCAAAAAAAAGAATAAAAAAAAAATGATGAATTGAAAAGGTGGTATGGTGCACTCTCAGTACAATCTG
CTCTGATGCCGCATAGTTAAGCCAGCCCCGACACCCGCCAACACCCGCTGACGCGCCCTGACGGGCTTGT
CTGCTCCCGGCATCCGCTTACAGACAAGCTGTGACCGTCTCCGGGAGCTGCATGTGTCAGAGGTTTTCAC
CGTCATCACCGAAACGCGCGAGACGAAAGGGCCTCGTGATACGCCTATTTTTATAGGTTAATGTCATGAT
AATAATGGTTTCTTAGACGTCGGCGCGCCGAGGACGTCAGGTGGCACTTTTCGGGGAAATGTGCGCGGAA
CCCCTATTTGTTTATTTTTCTAAATACATTCAAATATGTATCCGCTCATGAGACAATAACCCTGATAAAT
GCTTCAATAATATTGAAAAAGGAAGAGTATGAGTATTCAACATTTCCGTGTCGCCCTTATTCCCTTTTTT
GCGGCATTTTGCCTTCCTGTTTTTGCTCACCCAGAAACGCTGGTGAAAGTAAAAGATGCTGAAGATCAGT
TGGGTGCACGAGTGGGTTACATCGAACTGGATCTCAACAGCGGTAAGATCCTTGAGAGTTTTCGCCCCGA
AGAACGTTTTCCAATGATGAGCACTTTTAAAGTTCTGCTATGTGGCGCGGTATTATCCCGTATTGACGCC
GGGCAAGAGCAACTCGGTCGCCGCATACACTATTCTCAGAATGACTTGGTTGAGTACTCACCAGTCACAG
AAAAGCATCTTACGGATGGCATGACAGTAAGAGAATTATGCAGTGCTGCCATAACCATGAGTGATAACAC
TGCGGCCAACTTACTTCTGACAACGATCGGAGGACCGAAGGAGCTAACCGCTTTTTTGCACAACATGGGG
GATCATGTAACTCGCCTTGATCGTTGGGAACCGGAGCTGAATGAAGCCATACCAAACGACGAGCGTGACA
CCACGATGCCTGTAGCAATGGCAACAACGTTGCGCAAACTATTAACTGGCGAACTACTTACTCTAGCTTC
CCGGCAACAATTAATAGACTGGATGGAGGCGGATAAAGTTGCAGGACCACTTCTGCGCTCGGCCCTTCCG
GCTGGCTGGTTTATTGCTGATAAATCTGGAGCCGGTGAGCGTGGGTCTCGCGGTATCATTGCAGCACTGG
GGCCAGATGGTAAGCCCTCCCGTATCGTAGTTATCTACACGACGGGGAGTCAGGCAACTATGGATGAACG
AAATAGACAGATCGCTGAGATAGGTGCCTCACTGATTAAGCATTGGTAACTGTCAGACCAAGTTTACTCA
TATATACTTTAGATTGATTTAAAACTTCATTTTTAATTTAAAAGGATCTAGGTGAAGATCCTTTTTGATA
ATCTCATGACCAAAATCCCTTAACGTGAGTTTTCGTTCCACTGAGCGTCAGACCCCGTAGAAAAGATCAA
AGGATCTTCTTGAGATCCTTTTTTTCTGCGCGTAATCTGCTGCTTGCAAACAAAAAAACCACCGCTACCA
GCGGTGGTTTGTTTGCCGGATCAAGAGCTACCAACTCTTTTTCCGAAGGTAACTGGCTTCAGCAGAGCGC
AGATACCAAATACTGTTCTTCTAGTGTAGCCGTAGTTAGGCCACCACTTCAAGAACTCTGTAGCACCGCC
TACATACCTCGCTCTGCTAATCCTGTTACCAGTGGCTGCTGCCAGTGGCGATAAGTCGTGTCTTACCGGG
TTGGACTCAAGACGATAGTTACCGGATAAGGCGCAGCGGTCGGGCTGAACGGGGGGTTCGTGCACACAGC
CCAGCTTGGAGCGAACGACCTACACCGAACTGAGATACCTACAGCGTGAGCTATGAGAAAGCGCCACGCT
TCCCGAAGGGAGAAAGGCGGACAGGTATCCGGTAAGCGGCAGGGTCGGAACAGGAGAGCGCACGAGGGAG
CTTCCAGGGGGAAACGCCTGGTATCTTTATAGTCCTGTCGGGTTTCGCCACCTCTGACTTGAGCGTCGAT
TTTTGTGATGCTCGTCAGGGGGGCGGAGCCTATGGAAAAACGCCAGCAACGCGGCCTTTTTACGGTTCCT
GGCCTTTTGCTGGCCTTTTGCTCACATGTTCTTTCCTGCGTTATCCCCTGATTCTGTGGATAACCGTATT
ACCGCCTTTGAGTGAGCTGATACCGCTCGCCGCAGCCGAACGACCGAGCGCAGCGAGTCAGTGAGCGAGG
AAGCGGAAGAGCGCCCAATACGCAAACCGCCTCTCCCCGCGCGTTGGCCGATTCATTAATGCAGCTGGCA
CGACAGGTTTCCCGACTGGAAAGCGGGCAGTGAGCGCAACGCAATTAATGTGAGTTAGCTCACTCATTAG
GCACCCCAGGCTTTACACTTTATGCTTCCGGCTCCTATGTTGTGTGGAATTGTGAGCGGATAACAATTTC
ACACAGGAAACAGCTATGACCATGATTACGCCAAGCTCGGAATTAACCCTCACTAAAGGGAACAAAAGCT
G
