LOCUS       Exported 726 bp ds-DNA linear SYN 12-JUN-2021
DEFINITION  Expresses MCP-VP64 and dCas9 in Yeast cells.
ACCESSION   .
VERSION     .
KEYWORDS    pJZC638
SOURCE      synthetic DNA construct
  ORGANISM  synthetic DNA construct
REFERENCE   1 (bases 1 to 726)
  AUTHORS   Zalatan JG, Lee ME, Almeida R, Gilbert LA, Whitehead EH, La Russa M,
            Tsai JC, Weissman JS, Dueber JE, Qi LS, Lim WA
  TITLE     Engineering Complex Synthetic Transcriptional Programs with CRISPR
            RNA Scaffolds.
  JOURNAL   Cell. 2014 Dec 18. pii: S0092-8674(14)01570-0. doi:
            10.1016/j.cell.2014.11.052.
  PUBMED    25533786
REFERENCE   2 (bases 1 to 726)
  AUTHORS   .
  TITLE     Direct Submission
  JOURNAL   Exported Jun 12, 2021 from SnapGene Server 1.1.58
            http://www.snapgene.com
FEATURES             Location/Qualifiers
     source          1..726
                     /organism="synthetic DNA construct"
                     /mol_type="other DNA"
ORIGIN
        1 gtttgtcgtt ttcgtcgtac ttggtattca tgcgtgagtc aaggatttgg gcgacatgtt
       61 tagtaatctg ccgagtctcc acaagttgcc gtttaatgaa tcctgctttg tccagttcgc
      121 tcagtccgcc cctctcagcc ttagtgagat tgtcgaactt ccgctgagtg atcagctttg
      181 cgttcagaag ctggcgccaa tagttcttca tctttttcac gacttcctct gagggcacgt
      241 tatctgactt tccccggttc ttgtctgagc gagtcagcac cttattgtca attgagtcgt
      301 ctttgaggaa gctctgaggg acgatggcgt ccacgtcgta gtctgagagc ctgttgatat
      361 caagctcttg gtccacatac atatcgcgtc cattttgaag gtagtacaga tagagcttct
      421 cattctgaag ctgggtgttt tccaccgggt gctctttaag gatctgtgac ccgagctcct
      481 taatcccttc ctcaattctt ttcatccgct ccctgctgtt cttctgtccc ttctgggtag
      541 tctggttttc cctggccatc tcgatgacaa tgttctctgg tttatggcga cccatcacct
      601 tgaccagctc gtccacgact ttcacggtct ggagaatacc cttcttaata gcgggtgaac
      661 cagccagatt tgcgatatgc tcgtgcagtg agtcaccttg tccagacact tgggccttct
      721 ggatgt
//
