>Addgene plasmid #62283 | pJZC638 | addgene partial sequence | sequence record 108352 | yADH1-F 5'-ATACGGCCTTCCTTCCAGTT-3'
GTATAAATAGACCTGCAATTATTAATCTTTTGTTTCCTCGTCATTGTTCTCGTTCCCTTTCTTCCTTGTT
TCTTTTTCTGCACAATATTTCAAGCTATACCAAGCATACAATCAACTATCTCATATACAATGTCTCTCGA
GATGCCCAAAAAGAAAAGAAAAGTGGGTAGTATGGCTTCTAACTTTACTCAGTTCGTTCTCGTCGACAAT
GGCGGAACTGGCGACGTGACTGTCGCCCCAAGCAACTTCGCTAACGGGATCGCTGAATGGATCAGCTCTA
ACTCGCGTTCACAGGCTTACAAAGTAACCTGTAGCGTTCGTCAGAGCTCTGCGCAGAATCGCAAATACAC
CATCAAAGTCGAGGTGCCTAAAGGCGCCTGGCGTTCGTACTTAAATATGGAACTAACCATTCCAATTTTC
GCCACGAATTCCGACTGCGAGCTTATTGTTAAGGCAATGCAAGGTCTCCTAAAAGATGGAAACCCGATTC
CCTCAGCAATCGCAGCAAACTCCGGCATCTACGGCTCCGGACGAGCCGATGCTCTCGACGATTTTGACCT
CGATATGCTGGGATCCGACGCTCTCGATGACTTCGACCTTGACATGCTGGGGAGTGACGCTCTGGACGAC
TTCGATCTCGACATGCTGGGCTCCGACGCCCTGGATGACTTCGATCTGGACATGCTCATCAACTGAAGTG
CTTTTAACTAAGAATTATTAGTCTTTTCTGCTTA
