>Addgene plasmid #62283 | pJZC638 | addgene partial sequence | sequence record 109320 | pRS-Phy-R 5'-tgttggagaggtaaacccaga-3'
TAGAGTATATACAACTGTATAAGATAGTAATAAAAATATCGCACTCACGTAAACACTTAATCATAATATT
AATTCGTATATAATTTAGCTATTTGCTTAGAGCTCCACCGCGGTGGCGGCCGCCGGTAGAATTCTATACC
TTTCTCTTCTTTTTTGGATCTACCTTTCTCTTCTTTTTTGGATCTACCTTTCTCTTCTTTTTTGGATCAG
CTCCCTCATCCCCTCCGAGCTGTGAGAGGTCAATCCGAGTTTCGTAAAGTCCGGTGATGCTCTGGTGGAT
GAGGGTGGCGTCCAGCACTTCTTTGGTGGAGGTATAGCGTTTCCGGTCGATGGTGGTGTCGAAGTACTTG
AATGCGGCAGGGGCACCAAGATTGGTGAGGGTGAACAGGTGGATGATATTCTCAGCCTGCTCCCGAATTG
GTTTGTCTCTGTGCTTATTGTATGCGCTAAGGACTTTATCGAGGTTGGCATCAGCGAGAATGACGCGTTT
AGAAAACTCGGAAATCTGCTCAATGATCTCGTCCAGATAATGCTTATGCTGCTCCACAAACAGTTGCTTT
TGCTCGTTGTCCTCGGGGCTCCCCTTCAGCTTCTCGTAATGGCTTGCAAGGTAGAGGAAATTCACGTACT
TGGAGGGGAGAGCCAGCTCATTACCCTTCTGAAGTTCGCCAGCGGAGGCGAGCATCCGCTTCCGCCCATT
CTCCAGTTCGAACAGGCTATAC
